>Addgene plasmid #184487 | plentiCRISPv2_AAVS1 | addgene full sequence | sequence record 365005 | Addgene NGS Result
AACCACAACTAGAATGCAGTGAAAAAAATGCTTTATTTGTGAAATTTGTGATGCTATTGCTTTATTTGTA
ACCATTATAAGCTGCAATAAACAAGTTCCTCTCACTCTCTGATATTCATTTCTTTGCAAGTTATAAATAC
TGAATAATAAGATGACATGAACTACTATACGTACTGCTAGAGATTTTCCACACTGACTAAAAGGGTCTGA
GGGATCTCTAGTTACCAGAGTCACACAACAGACGGGCACACACTACTTGAAGCACTCAAGGCAAGCTTTA
TTGAGGCTTAAGCAGTGGGTTCCCTAGTTAGCCAGAGAGCTCCCAGGCTCAGATCTGGTCTAACCAGAGA
GACCCAGTACAAGCAAAAAGCAGATCTTGTCTTCGTTGGGAGTGAATTAGCCCTTCCAGTCCCCCCTTTT
CTTTTAAAAAGTGGCTAAGATCTACAGCTGCCTTGTAAGTCATTGGTCTTAAAGTCGACGCGGGGAGGCG
GCCCAAAGGGAGATCCGACTCGTCTGAGGGCGAAGGCGAAGACGCGGAAGAGGCCGCAGAGCCGGCAGCA
GGCCGCGGGAAGGAAGGTCCGCTGGATTGAGGGCCGAAGGGACGTAGCAGAAGGACGTCCCGCGCAGAAT
CCAGGTGGCAACACAGGCGAGCAGCCAAGGAAAGGACGATGATTTCCCCGACAACACCACGGAATTGTCA
GTGCCCAACAGCCGAGCCCCTGTCCAGCAGCGGGCAAGGCAGGCGGCGATGAGTTCCGCCGTGGCAATAG
GGAGGGGGAAAGCGAAAGTCCCGGAAAGGAGCTGACAGGTGGTGGCAATGCCCCAACCAGTGGGGGTTGC
GTCAGCAAACACAGTGCACACCACGCCACGTTGCCTGACAACGGGCCACAACTCCTCATAAAGAGACAGC
AACCAGGATTTATACAAGGAGGAGAAAATGAAAGCCATACGGGAAGCAATAGCATGATACAAAGGCATTA
AAGCAGCGTATCCACATAGCGTAAAAGGAGCAACATAGTTAAGAATACCAGTCAATCTTTCACAAATTTT
GTAATCCAGAGGTTGATTGTCGACTTAACGCGTTCAGGCACCGGGCTTGCGGGTCATGCACCAGGTGCGC
GGTCCTTCGGGCACCTCGACGTCGGCGGTGACGGTGAAGCCGAGCCGCTCGTAGAAGGGGAGGTTGCGGG
GCGCGGAGGTCTCCAGGAAGGCGGGCACCCCGGCGCGCTCGGCCGCCTCCACTCCGGGGAGCACGACGGC
GCTGCCCAGACCCTTGCCCTGGTGGTCGGGCGAGACTCCGACGGTGGCCAGGAACCACGCGGGCTCCTTG
GGCCGGTGCGGCGCCAGGAGGCCTTCCATCTGTTGCTGCGCGGCCAGCCGGGAACCGCTCAACTCGGCCA
TGCGCGGGCCGATCTCGGCGAACACCGCCCCCGCTTCGACGCTCTCCGGCGTGGTCCAGACCGCCACCGC
GGCGCCGTCGTCCGCGACCCACACCTTGCCGATGTCGAGCCCGACGCGCGTGAGGAAGAGTTCTTGCAGC
TCGGTGACCCGCTCGATGTGGCGGTCCGGATCGACGGTGTGGCGCGTGGCGGGGTAGTCGGCGAACGCGG
CGGCGAGGGTGCGTACGGCCCTGGGGACGTCGTCGCGGGTGGCGAGGCGCACCGTGGGCTTGTACTCGGT
CATGGGGCCGGGGTTCTCCTCCACGTCGCCGGCCTGCTTCAGCAGGCTGAAGTTGGTGGCGCCGCTGCCG
CTAGCTTTCTTTTTCTTAGCTTGACCAGCTTTCTTAGTAGCAGCAGGACGCTTGTCGCCTCCCAGCTGAG
ACAGGTCGATCCGTGTCTCGTACAGGCCGGTGATGCTCTGGTGGATCAGGGTGGCGTCCAGCACCTCTTT
GGTGCTGGTGTACCTCTTCCGGTCGATGGTGGTGTCAAAGTACTTGAAGGCGGCAGGGGCTCCCAGATTG
GTCAGGGTAAACAGGTGGATGATATTCTCGGCCTGCTCTCTGATGGGCTTATCCCGGTGCTTGTTGTAGG
CGGACAGCACTTTGTCCAGATTAGCGTCGGCCAGGATCACTCTCTTGGAGAACTCGCTGATCTGCTCGAT
GATCTCGTCCAGGTAGTGCTTGTGCTGTTCCACAAACAGCTGTTTCTGCTCATTATCCTCGGGGGAGCCC
TTCAGCTTCTCATAGTGGCTGGCCAGGTACAGGAAGTTCACATATTTGGAGGGCAGGGCCAGTTCGTTTC
CCTTCTGCAGTTCGCCGGCAGAGGCCAGCATTCTCTTCCGGCCGTTTTCCAGCTCGAACAGGGAGTACTT
AGGCAGCTTGATGATCAGGTCCTTTTTCACTTCTTTGTAGCCCTTGGCTTCCAGAAAGTCGATGGGATTC
TTCTCGAAGCTGCTTCTTTCCATGATGGTGATCCCCAGCAGCTCTTTCACACTCTTCAGTTTCTTGGACT
TGCCCTTTTCCACTTTGGCCACCACCAGCACAGAATAGGCCACGGTGGGGCTGTCGAAGCCGCCGTACTT
CTTAGGGTCCCAGTCCTTCTTTCTGGCGATCAGCTTATCGCTGTTCCTCTTGGGCAGGATAGACTCTTTG
CTGAAGCCGCCTGTCTGCACCTCGGTCTTTTTCACGATATTCACTTGGGGCATGCTCAGCACTTTCCGCA
CGGTGGCAAAATCCCGGCCCTTATCCCACACGATCTCCCCGGTTTCGCCGTTTGTCTCGATCAGAGGCCG
CTTCCGGATCTCGCCGTTGGCCAGGGTAATCTCGGTCTTGAAAAAGTTCATGATGTTGCTGTAGAAGAAG
TACTTGGCGGTAGCCTTGCCGATTTCCTGCTCGCTCTTGGCGATCATCTTCCGCACGTCGTACACCTTGT
AGTCGCCGTACACGAACTCGCTTTCCAGCTTAGGGTACTTTTTGATCAGGGCGGTTCCCACGACGGCGTT
CAGGTAGGCGTCGTGGGCGTGGTGGTAGTTGTTGATCTCGCGCACTTTGTAAAACTGGAAATCCTTCCGG
AAATCGGACACCAGCTTGGACTTCAGGGTGATCACTTTCACTTCCCGGATCAGCTTGTCATTCTCGTCGT
ACTTAGTGTTCATCCGGGAGTCCAGGATCTGTGCCACGTGCTTTGTGATCTGCCGGGTTTCCACCAGCTG
TCTCTTGATGAAGCCGGCCTTATCCAGTTCGCTCAGGCCGCCTCTCTCGGCCTTGGTCAGATTGTCGAAC
TTTCTCTGGGTAATCAGCTTGGCGTTCAGCAGCTGCCGCCAGTAGTTCTTCATCTTCTTCACGACCTCTT
CGGAGGGCACGTTGTCGCTCTTGCCCCGGTTCTTGTCGCTTCTGGTCAGCACCTTGTTGTCGATGGAGTC
GTCCTTCAGAAAGCTCTGAGGCACGATATGGTCCACATCGTAGTCGGACAGCCGGTTGATGTCCAGTTCC
TGGTCCACGTACATATCCCGCCCATTCTGCAGGTAGTACAGGTACAGCTTCTCGTTCTGCAGCTGGGTGT
TTTCCACGGGGTGTTCTTTCAGGATCTGGCTGCCCAGCTCTTTGATGCCCTCTTCGATCCGCTTCATTCT
CTCGCGGCTGTTCTTCTGTCCCTTCTGGGTGGTCTGGTTCTCTCTGGCCATTTCGATCACGATGTTCTCG
GGCTTGTGCCGGCCCATCACTTTCACGAGCTCGTCCACCACCTTCACTGTCTGCAGGATGCCCTTCTTAA
TGGCGGGGCTGCCGGCCAGATTGGCAATGTGCTCGTGCAGGCTATCGCCCTGGCCGGACACCTGGGCTTT
CTGGATGTCCTCTTTAAAGGTCAGGCTGTCGTCGTGGATCAGCTGCATGAAGTTTCTGTTGGCGAAGCCG
TCGGACTTCAGGAAATCCAGGATTGTCTTGCCGGACTGCTTGTCCCGGATGCCGTTGATCAGCTTCCGGC
TCAGCCTGCCCCAGCCGGTGTATCTCCGCCGCTTCAGCTGCTTCATCACTTTGTCGTCGAACAGGTGGGC
ATAGGTTTTCAGCCGTTCCTCGATCATCTCTCTGTCCTCAAACAGTGTCAGGGTCAGCACGATATCTTCC
AGAATGTCCTCGTTTTCCTCATTGTCCAGGAAGTCCTTGTCCTTGATAATTTTCAGCAGATCGTGGTATG
TGCCCAGGGAGGCGTTGAACCGATCTTCCACGCCGGAGATTTCCACGGAGTCGAAGCACTCGATTTTCTT
GAAGTAGTCCTCTTTCAGCTGCTTCACGGTCACTTTCCGGTTGGTCTTGAACAGCAGGTCCACGATGGCC
TTTTTCTGCTCGCCGCTCAGGAAGGCGGGCTTTCTCATTCCCTCGGTCACGTATTTCACTTTGGTCAGCT
CGTTATACACGGTGAAGTACTCGTACAGCAGGCTGTGCTTGGGCAGCACCTTCTCGTTGGGCAGGTTCTT
ATCGAAGTTGGTCATCCGCTCGATGAAGCTCTGGGCGGAAGCGCCCTTGTCCACCACTTCCTCGAAGTTC
CAGGGGGTGATGGTTTCCTCGCTCTTTCTGGTCATCCAGGCGAATCTGCTGTTTCCCCTGGCCAGAGGGC
CCACGTAGTAGGGGATGCGGAAGGTCAGGATCTTCTCGATCTTTTCCCGGTTGTCCTTCAGGAATGGGTA
AAAATCTTCCTGCCGCCGCAGAATGGCGTGCAGCTCTCCCAGGTGGATCTGGTGGGGGATGCTGCCGTTG
TCGAAGGTCCGCTGCTTCCGCAGCAGGTCCTCTCTGTTCAGCTTCACGAGCAGTTCCTCGGTGCCGTCCA
TCTTTTCCAGGATGGGCTTGATGAACTTGTAGAACTCTTCCTGGCTGGCTCCGCCGTCAATGTAGCCGGC
GTAGCCGTTCTTGCTCTGGTCGAAGAAAATCTCTTTGTACTTCTCAGGCAGCTGCTGCCGCACGAGAGCT
TTCAGCAGGGTCAGGTCCTGGTGGTGCTCGTCGTATCTCTTGATCATAGAGGCGCTCAGGGGGGCCTTGG
TGATCTCGGTGTTCACTCTCAGGATGTCGCTCAGCAGGATGGCGTCGGACAGGTTCTTGGCGGCCAGAAA
CAGGTCGGCGTACTGGTCGCCGATCTGGGCCAGCAGGTTGTCCAGGTCGTCGTCGTAGGTGTCCTTGCTC
AGCTGCAGTTTGGCATCCTCGGCCAGGTCGAAGTTGCTCTTGAAGTTGGGGGTCAGGCCCAGGCTCAGGG
CAATCAGGTTTCCGAACAGGCCATTCTTCTTCTCGCCGGGCAGCTGGGCGATCAGATTTTCCAGCCGTCT
GCTCTTGCTCAGTCTGGCAGACAGGATGGCCTTGGCGTCCACGCCGCTGGCGTTGATGGGGTTTTCCTCG
AACAGCTGGTTGTAGGTCTGCACCAGCTGGATGAACAGCTTGTCCACGTCGCTGTTGTCGGGGTTCAGGT
CGCCCTCGATCAGGAAGTGGCCCCGGAACTTGATCATGTGGGCCAGGGCCAGATAGATCAGCCGCAGGTC
GGCCTTGTCGGTGCTGTCCACCAGTTTCTTTCTCAGGTGGTAGATGGTGGGGTACTTCTCGTGGTAGGCC
ACCTCGTCCACGATGTTGCCGAAGATGGGGTGCCGCTCGTGCTTCTTATCCTCTTCCACCAGGAAGGACT
CTTCCAGTCTGTGGAAGAAGCTGTCGTCCACCTTGGCCATCTCGTTGCTGAAGATCTCTTGCAGATAGCA
GATCCGGTTCTTCCGTCTGGTGTATCTTCTTCTGGCGGTTCTCTTCAGCCGGGTGGCCTCGGCTGTTTCG
CCGCTGTCGAACAGCAGGGCTCCGATCAGGTTCTTCTTGATGCTGTGCCGGTCGGTGTTGCCCAGCACCT
TGAATTTCTTGCTGGGCACCTTGTACTCGTCGGTGATCACGGCCCAGCCCACAGAGTTGGTGCCGATGTC
CAGGCCGATGCTGTACTTCTTGTCGGCTGCTGGGACTCCGTGGATACCGACCTTCCGCTTCTTCTTTGGG
GCCATCTTATCGTCATCGTCTTTGTAATCCATGGTGGCGGATCCCGCGTCACGACACCTGTGTTCTGGCG
GCAAACCCGTTGCGAAAAAGAACGTTCACGGCGACTACTGCACTTATATACGGTTCTCCCCCACCCTCGG
GAAAAAGGCGGAGCCAGTACACGACATCACTTTCCCAGTTTACCCCGCGCCACCTTCTCTAGGCACCGGT
TCAATTGCCGACCCCTCCCCCCAACTTCTCGGGGACTGTGGGCGATGTGCGCTCTGCCCACTGACGGGCA
CCGGAGCCACTCGAGCCGGCGCCAAAGTGGATCTCTGCTGTCCCTGTAATAAACCCGAAAATTTTGAATT
TTTGTAATTTGTTTTTGTAATTCTTTAGTTTGTATGTCTGTTGCTATTATGTCTACTATTCTTTCCCCTG
CACTGTACCCCCCAATCCCCCCTTTTCTTTTAAAATTGTGGATGAATACTGCCATTTGTCTCAAGATCTA
GAATTCAAAAAAGCACCGACTCGGTGCCACTTTTTCAAGTTGATAACGGACTAGCCTTATTTTAACTTGC
TATTTCTAGCTCTAAAACATCCTGTCCCTAGTGGCCCCCGGTGTTTCGTCCTTTCCACAAGATATATAAA
GCCAAGAAATCGAAATACTTTCAAGTTACGGTAAGCATATGATAGTCCATTTTAAAACATAATTTTAAAA
CTGCAAACTACCCAAGAAATTATTACTTTCTACGTCACGTATTTTGTACTAATATCTTTGTGTTTACAGT
CAAATTAATTCTAATTATCTCTCTAACAGCCTTGTATCGTATATGCAAATATGAAGGAATCATGGGAAAT
AGGCCCTCTCTGGGTCCCCTCGGGGTTGGGAGGTGGGTCTGAAACGATAATGGTGAATATCCCTGCCTAA
CTCTATTCACTATAGAAAGTACAGCAAAAACTATTCTTAAACCTACCAAGCCTCCTACTATCATTATGAA
TAATTTTATATACCACAGCCAATTTGTTATGTTAAACCAATTCCACAAACTTGCCCATTTATCTAATTCC
AATAATTCTTGTTCATTCTTTTCTTGCTGGTTTTGCGATTCTTCAATTAAGGAGTGTATTAAGCTTGTGT
AATTGTTAATTTCTCTGTCCCACTCCATCCAGGTCGTGTGATTCCAAATCTGTTCCAGAGATTTATTACT
CCAACTAGCATTCCAAGGCACAGCAGTGGTGCAAATGAGTTTTCCAGAGCAACCCCAAATCCCCAGGAGC
TGTTGATCCTTTAGGTATCTTTCCACAGCCAGGATTCTTGCCTGGAGCTGCTTGATGCCCCAGACTGTGA
GTTGCAACAGATGCTGTTGCGCCTCAATAGCCCTCAGCAAATTGTTCTGCTGCTGCACTATACCAGACAA
TAATTGTCTGGCCTGTACCGTCAGCGTCATTGACGCTGCGCCCATAGTGCTTCCTGCTGCTCCCAAGAAC
CCAAGGAACAAAGCTCCTATTCCCACTGCTCTTTTTTCTCTCTGCACCACTCTTCTCTTTGCCTTGGTGG
GTGCTACTCCTAATGGTTCAATTTTTACTACTTTATATTTATATAATTCACTTCTCCAATTGTCCCTCAT
ATCTCCTCCTCCAGGTCTGAAGATCAGCGGCCGCTTGCTGTGCGGTGGTCTTACTTTTGTTTTGCTCTTC
CTCTATCTTGTCTAAAGCTTCCTTGGTGTCTTTTATCTCTATCCTTTGATGCACACAATAGAGGGTTGCT
ACTGTATTATATAATGATCTAAGTTCTTCTGATCCTGTCTGAAGGGATGGTTGTAGCTGTCCCAGTATTT
GTCTACAGCCTTCTGATGTTTCTAACAGGCCAGGATTAACTGCGAATCGTTCTAGCTCCCTGCTTGCCCA
TACTATATGTTTTAATTTATATTTTTTCTTTCCCCCTGGCCTTAACCGAATTTTTTCCCATCGCGATCTA
ATTCTCCCCCGCTTAATACTGACGCTCTCGCACCCATCTCTCTCCTTCTAGCCTCCGCTAGTCAAAATTT
TTGGCGTACTCACCAGTCGCCGCCCCTCGCCTCTTGCCGTGCGCGCTTCAGCAAGCCGAGTCCTGCGTCG
AGAGAGCTCCTCTGGTTTCCCTTTCGCTTTCAAGTCCCTGTTCGGGCGCCACTGCTAGAGATTTTCCACA
CTGACTAAAAGGGTCTGAGGGATCTCTAGTTACCAGAGTCACACAACAGACGGGCACACACTACTTGAAG
CACTCAAGGCAAGCTTTATTGAGGCTTAAGCAGTGGGTTCCCTAGTTAGCCAGAGAGCTCCCAGGCTCAG
ATCTGGTCTAACCAGAGAGACCCGTTTATGTATCGAGCTAGGCACTTAAATACAATATCTCTGCAATGCG
GCAATTCAGTGGTTCGTCCAATCCATGTCAGACCCGTCTGTTGCCTTCCTAATAAGGCACGATCGTACCA
CCTTACTTCCACCAATCGGCATGCACGGTGCTTTTTCTCTCCTTGTAAGGCATGTTGCTAACTCATCGTT
ACCATGTTGCAAGACTACAAGAGTATTGCATAAGACTACATTAAGCTTGCAGCTCCAGCTTTTGTTCCCT
TTAGTGAGGGTTAATTGCGCGCTTGGCGTAATCATGGTCATAGCTGTTTCCTGTGTGAAATTGTTATCCG
CTCACAATTCCACACAACATACGAGCCGGAAGCATAAAGTGTAAAGCCTGGGGTGCCTAATGAGTGAGCT
AACTCACATTAATTGCGTTGCGCTCACTGCCCGCTTTCCAGTCGGGAAACCTGTCGTGCCAGCTGCATTA
ATGAATCGGCCAACGCGCGGGGAGAGGCGGTTTGCGTATTGGGCGCTCTTCCGCTTCCTCGCTCACTGAC
TCGCTGCGCTCGGTCGTTCGGCTGCGGCGAGCGGTATCAGCTCACTCAAAGGCGGTAATACGGTTATCCA
CAGAATCAGGGGATAACGCAGGAAAGAACATGTGAGCAAAAGGCCAGCAAAAGGCCAGGAACCGTAAAAA
GGCCGCGTTGCTGGCGTTTTTCCATAGGCTCCGCCCCCCTGACGAGCATCACAAAAATCGACGCTCAAGT
CAGAGGTGGCGAAACCCGACAGGACTATAAAGATACCAGGCGTTTCCCCCTGGAAGCTCCCTCGTGCGCT
CTCCTGTTCCGACCCTGCCGCTTACCGGATACCTGTCCGCCTTTCTCCCTTCGGGAAGCGTGGCGCTTTC
TCATAGCTCACGCTGTAGGTATCTCAGTTCGGTGTAGGTCGTTCGCTCCAAGCTGGGCTGTGTGCACGAA
CCCCCCGTTCAGCCCGACCGCTGCGCCTTATCCGGTAACTATCGTCTTGAGTCCAACCCGGTAAGACACG
ACTTATCGCCACTGGCAGCAGCCACTGGTAACAGGATTAGCAGAGCGAGGTATGTAGGCGGTGCTACAGA
GTTCTTGAAGTGGTGGCCTAACTACGGCTACACTAGAAGAACAGTATTTGGTATCTGCGCTCTGCTGAAG
CCAGTTACCTTCGGAAAAAGAGTTGGTAGCTCTTGATCCGGCAAACAAACCACCGCTGGTAGCGGTGGTT
TTTTTGTTTGCAAGCAGCAGATTACGCGCAGAAAAAAAGGATCTCAAGAAGATCCTTTGATCTTTTCTAC
GGGGTCTGACGCTCAGTGGAACGAAAACTCACGTTAAGGGATTTTGGTCATGAGATTATCAAAAAGGATC
TTCACCTAGATCCTTTTAAATTAAAAATGAAGTTTTAAATCAATCTAAAGTATATATGAGTAAACTTGGT
CTGACAGTTACCAATGCTTAATCAGTGAGGCACCTATCTCAGCGATCTGTCTATTTCGTTCATCCATAGT
TGCCTGACTCCCCGTCGTGTAGATAACTACGATACGGGAGGGCTTACCATCTGGCCCCAGTGCTGCAATG
ATACCGCGAGACCCACGCTCACCGGCTCCAGATTTATCAGCAATAAACCAGCCAGCCGGAAGGGCCGAGC
GCAGAAGTGGTCCTGCAACTTTATCCGCCTCCATCCAGTCTATTAATTGTTGCCGGGAAGCTAGAGTAAG
TAGTTCGCCAGTTAATAGTTTGCGCAACGTTGTTGCCATTGCTACAGGCATCGTGGTGTCACGCTCGTCG
TTTGGTATGGCTTCATTCAGCTCCGGTTCCCAACGATCAAGGCGAGTTACATGATCCCCCATGTTGTGCA
AAAAAGCGGTTAGCTCCTTCGGTCCTCCGATCGTTGTCAGAAGTAAGTTGGCCGCAGTGTTATCACTCAT
GGTTATGGCAGCACTGCATAATTCTCTTACTGTCATGCCATCCGTAAGATGCTTTTCTGTGACTGGTGAG
TACTCAACCAAGTCATTCTGAGAATAGTGTATGCGGCGACCGAGTTGCTCTTGCCCGGCGTCAATACGGG
ATAATACCGCGCCACATAGCAGAACTTTAAAAGTGCTCATCATTGGAAAACGTTCTTCGGGGCGAAAACT
CTCAAGGATCTTACCGCTGTTGAGATCCAGTTCGATGTAACCCACTCGTGCACCCAACTGATCTTCAGCA
TCTTTTACTTTCACCAGCGTTTCTGGGTGAGCAAAAACAGGAAGGCAAAATGCCGCAAAAAAGGGAATAA
GGGCGACACGGAAATGTTGAATACTCATACTCTTCCTTTTTCAATATTATTGAAGCATTTATCAGGGTTA
TTGTCTCATGAGCGGATACATATTTGAATGTATTTAGAAAAATAAACAAATAGGGGTTCCGCGCACATTT
CCCCGAAAAGTGCCACCTAAATTGTAAGCGTTAATATTTTGTTAAAATTCGCGTTAAATTTTTGTTAAAT
CAGCTCATTTTTTAACCAATAGGCCGAAATCGGCAAAATCCCTTATAAATCAAAAGAATAGACCGAGATA
GGGT
[37 nt withheld, positions 10855-10891]
AAAGAACGTGGACTCCAACGTCAAAGG
[49 nt withheld, positions 10919-10967]
T
[91 nt withheld, positions 10969-11059]
G
[124 nt withheld, positions 11061-11184]
CCCATTCGCCATTCAGGCTGCGCAACTGTTGGGAAGGGCGATCGGTGCGGGCCTCTTCGCTATTACGCCA
GCTGGCGAAAGGGGGATGTGCTGCAAGGCGATTAAGTTGGGTAACGCCAGGGTTTTCCCAGTCACGACGT
TGTAAAACGACGGCCAGTGAGCGCGCGTAATACGACTCACTATAGGGCGAATTGGGTACGTCCCTAGGCC
TCCAAAAAAGCCTCCTCACTACTTCTGGAATAGCTCAGAGGCCGAGGCGGCCTCGGCCTCTGCATAAATA
AAAAAAATTAGTCAGCCATGGGGCGGAGAATGGGCGGAACTGGGCGGAGTTAGGGGCGGGATGGGCGGAG
TTAGGGGCGGGATAGCTAGAGCCAGACATGATAAGATACATTGATGAGTTTGGACA
Features (pLannotate 1.2.2; 29 found; start..end, strand, type, name):
    175..408     -  LTR            3' LTR (ΔU3): self-inactivating 3' long terminal repeat (LTR) from HIV-1
    410..429     -  misc_feature   cPPT/CTS (fragment): central polypurine tract and central termination sequence of HIV-1
    480..1068    -  misc_feature   WPRE: woodchuck hepatitis virus posttranscriptional regulatory element
   1084..1683    -  CDS            PuroR (fragment): puromycin N-acetyltransferase; pac from Streptomyces; confers resistance to puromycin
   1804..4302    -  CDS            Cas9(C): C-terminal portion of Streptococcus pyogenes Cas9 (Zetsche et al., 2015)
   4303..5904    -  CDS            Cas9(N): N-terminal portion of Streptococcus pyogenes Cas9 (Zetsche et al., 2015)
   6008..6219    -  promoter       EF-1α core promoter: core promoter for human elongation factor EF-1α
   6288..6405    -  misc_feature   cPPT/CTS: central polypurine tract and central termination sequence of HIV-1
   6453..6528    -  misc_RNA       gRNA scaffold: guide RNA scaffold for the Streptococcus pyogenes CRISPR/Cas9 system
   6558..6798    -  promoter       U6 promoter: RNA polymerase III promoter for human U6 snRNA
   6802..6828    -  CDS            Rev (fragment): human immunodeficiency virus 1 (HIV-1) Rev protein; rev; enhances nuclear export of unspliced and incompletely spliced viral mRNAs
   7205..7438    -  misc_feature   RRE: The Rev response element (RRE) of HIV-1 allows for Rev-dependent mRNA export from the nucleus to the cytoplasm.
   7584..7947    -  CDS            HIV-1 gag (fragment): gag protein from human immunodeficiency virus 1; gag
   7931..8056    -  misc_feature   HIV-1 Ψ: packaging signal of human immunodeficiency virus type 1
   8103..8283    -  LTR            5' LTR (truncated): truncated 5' long terminal repeat (LTR) from HIV-1
   8284..8510    -  promoter       RSV promoter: Rous sarcoma virus enhancer/promoter
   8538..8556    -  promoter       T3 promoter: promoter for bacteriophage T3 RNA polymerase
   8599..8621    -  protein_bind   lac operator (fragment): The lac repressor binds to the lac operator to inhibit transcription in E. coli. This inhibition can be relieved by adding lactose or isopropyl-β-D-thiogalactopyranoside (IPTG). lac repressor encoded by lacI
   8625..8655    -  promoter       lac promoter: promoter for the E. coli lac operon
   8670..8691    -  protein_bind   CAP binding site: CAP binding activates transcription in the presence of cAMP. E. coli catabolite activator protein
   8704..8796    -  CDS            lacI (fragment): lac repressor; lacI; The lac repressor binds to the lac operator to inhibit transcription in E. coli. This inhibition can be relieved by adding lactose or isopropyl-β-D-thiogalactopyranoside (IPTG).
   8979..9567    -  rep_origin     ori: high-copy-number ColE1/pMB1/pBR322/pUC origin of replication
   9738..10598   -  CDS            AmpR: β-lactamase; bla; confers resistance to ampicillin, carbenicillin, and related antibiotics
  10599..10703   -  promoter       AmpR promoter: bla
  10756..11184   -  rep_origin     f1 ori (sequence partly withheld): f1 bacteriophage origin of replication; arrow indicates direction of (+) strand synthesis
  11189..11344   -  CDS            lacZα (fragment): LacZα fragment of β-galactosidase; lacZ fragment
  11352..11370   +  promoter       T7 promoter: promoter for bacteriophage T7 RNA polymerase
  11391..11526   -  rep_origin     SV40 ori: SV40 origin of replication
  11566..97      -  polyA_signal   SV40 poly(A) signal (across the origin): SV40 polyadenylation signal
