[The description below was written by a language model from this plasmid's Addgene catalogue record and pLannotate feature annotations shown in this document.]
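Description:
plentiCRISPv2_AAVS1 is an all-in-one lentiviral CRISPR vector built on the plentiCRISPv2 backbone, carrying a single guide RNA directed against the human AAVS1 locus. It is maintained in E. coli as a high-copy plasmid through a ColE1/pUC-type origin with ampicillin resistance (AmpR with its bla promoter). The backbone also retains an f1 origin, lac regulatory and lacZα remnants, T3 and T7 promoters, and an SV40 origin and polyadenylation signal outside the viral cassette.

The transfer cassette has the layout typical of third-generation HIV-1 vectors. An RSV promoter fused to a truncated 5' LTR drives Tat-independent production of the genomic RNA, followed by the Ψ packaging signal with a gag fragment, the RRE for Rev-dependent nuclear export, and a cPPT/CTS. It ends in a ΔU3 self-inactivating 3' LTR that disables LTR promoter activity after integration. Within this frame, a human U6 RNA polymerase III promoter expresses the AAVS1 spacer joined to the Streptococcus pyogenes gRNA scaffold. An EF-1α core promoter drives S. pyogenes Cas9, which the annotation software splits into contiguous N- and C-terminal portions that together make up one reading frame. Puromycin N-acetyltransferase lies downstream of Cas9 on the same strand with no separate promoter annotated, so it is presumably co-expressed with Cas9, although the linking element is not annotated. A WPRE enhances transcript expression.

Packaged into lentivirus, the construct delivers Cas9, guide and puromycin selection to mammalian cells in one step. AAVS1 is widely treated as a safe-harbour site, so guides against it commonly serve as cutting controls in knockout experiments, though the record states only that the vector targets AAVS1.
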