Addgene plasmid #184487: plentiCRISPv2_AAVS1
Purpose: Lentivirus all in one CRISPR vector targeting human AAVS1 gene
Depositing lab: Todd Golub & Peter Tsvetkov. Depositing organization: Broad Institute. Publication: Copper induces cell death by targeting lipoylated TCA cycle proteins. Tsvetkov P, Coy S, Petrova B, Dreishpoon M, Verma A, Abdusamad M, Rossen J, Joesch-Cohen L, Humeidi R, Spangler RD, Eaton JK, Frenkel E, Kocak M, Corsello SM, Lutsenko S, Kanarek N, Santagata S, Golub TR. Science. 2022 Mar 18;375(6586):1254-1261. doi: 10.1126/science.abf0529. Epub 2022 Mar 17. PubMed 35298263.
Backbone
  Vector backbone: plentiCRISPv2
  Vector type: Lentiviral
  Selectable markers: Puromycin
Growth in bacteria
  Bacterial resistance: Ampicillin, 100 μg/mL
  Growth temperature: 37°C
  Growth strain: NEB Stable
  Copy number: High Copy
Gene/Insert
  Gene/Insert name: AAVS1
  gRNA/shRNA sequence: CACCGGGGGCCACTAGGGACAGGAT
  Species: H. sapiens (human)
  Entrez Gene: AAVS1 (a.k.a. AAV)
  Cloning method: Restriction Enzyme; 5′ cloning site Unknown (unknown if destroyed); 3′ cloning site Unknown (unknown if destroyed)
Terms and licenses: Academic/Nonprofit Terms; Industry Terms: Not Available to Industry
How to cite: plentiCRISPv2_AAVS1 was a gift from Todd Golub & Peter Tsvetkov (Addgene plasmid # 184487 ; http://n2t.net/addgene:184487 ; RRID:Addgene_184487)
